>Addgene plasmid #196226 | pAAV.hSyn.FLEX.iGluSnFR3.v857.IgK-NGR | addgene full sequence | sequence record 409162 | Addgene NGS Result
CTGCGCGCTCGCTCGCTCACTGAGGCCGCCCGGGCAAAGCCCGGGCGTCGGGCGACCTTTGGTCGCCCGG
CCTCAGTGAGCGAGCGAGCGCGCAGAGAGGGAGTGGCCAACTCCATCACTAGGGGTTCCTTCTAGACAAC
TTTGTATAGAAAAGTTGAGTGCAAGTGGGTTTTAGGACCAGGATGAGGCGGGGTGGGGGTGCCTACCTGA
CGACCGACCCCGACCCACTGGACAAGCACCCAACCCCCATTCCCCAAATTGCGCATCCCCTATCAGAGAG
GGGGAGGGGAAACAGGATGCGGCGAGGCGCGTGCGCACTGCCAGCTTCAGCACCGCGGACAGTGCCTTCG
CCCCCGCCTGGCGGCGCGCGCCACCGCCGCCTCAGCACTGAAGGCGCGCTGACGTCACTCGCCGGTCCCC
CGCAAACTCCCCTTCCCGGCCACCTTGGTCGCGTCCGCGCCGCCGCCGGCCCAGCCGGACCGCACCACGC
GAGGCGCGAGATAGGGGGGCACGGGCGCGACCATCTGCGCTGCGGCGCCGGCGACTCAGCGCTGCCTCAG
TCTGCGGTGGGCAGCGGAGGAGTCGTGTCGTGCCTGAGAGCGCAGCTGTGCTCCTGGGCACCGCGCAGTC
CGCCCCCGCGGCTCCTGGCCAGACCACCCCTAGGACCCCCTGCCCCAAGTCGCAGCCGTTGGATCAGGTA
AGTATCAAGGTTACAAGACAGGTTTAAGGAGACCAATAGAAACTGGGCTTGTCGAGACAGAGAAGACTCT
TGCGTTTCTGATAGGCACCTATTGGTCTTACTGACATCCACTTTGCCTTTCTCTCCACAGCAAGTTTGTA
CAAAAAAGCAGGCTATAACTTCGTATAGGATACTTTATACGAAGTTATCCTCGAGTACCGGTCACGCGTA
CGCAAGCTTGATAACTTCGTATAGCATACATTATACGAAGTTATCCTAGGGCCACCCTAACAGGGGCCCA
ACACCGTCCACAGAACCAATGCCAGTCCCAGTGGAGCCAGACTACATGCAAGGGCAGGAAGGGCACCTGA
TCCTTCTGCATCTCCTGTTCCAGATGCACCACTACCTGCCAGATCCTCTTCTGAGATGAGTTTTTGTTCG
TCGACCTGCAGTTTCAGTGCCTTGTCATTCGGTTCTTTGAACAGTGCTTTCATTTCGTCTGACAGTTCGA
AATTCATGTTCAGGGGGTTGTTAAAGTTGTACTCCAGCTTGTGCCCCAGGATGTTGCCGTCCTCCTTGAA
GTCGATGCCCTTTAGCTCGATGCGGTTCACCAGGGTGTCGCCCTCTAACTTCACCTCGGCGCGGGTCTTG
TAGGTTCCGTCGTCCTTGAAGCTGATGGTGCGCTCCTGGACGTAGCCTTCGGGCATGGCGGACTTGAAGA
AGTCGTGCTGCTTCATGTGGTCGGGGTAGCGGGCGAAGCACTGCACGCCGTAGCTCAGGGTGGTCACGAG
GGTGGGCCAGGGCACGGGCAGCTTGCCGGTGGTGCAGATGAACTTCAGGGTTAGCTTGCCGTTGGTGGCA
TCGCCCTCGCCCTCGCCGCGCACGCTGAACTTGTGGCCGTTTACGTCGCCGTCCAGCTCGACCAGGATGG
GCACCACCCCGGTGAACAGCTCCTCGCCCTTGCTCATGCTCCCTCCGGTACCGCCCTTGTACAGCTCGTC
CATGCCGAGAGAGTTCCCGGTGGCGGTCACGAACTCCAGCAGGACCATGTGATCGCGCTTCTCGTTGGGG
TCTTTGCTCAGCACGGACTGATAGCTCAGGTAGTGGTTGTCGGGCAGCAGCACGGGGCCGTCGCCGATGG
GGGTGTTCTGCTGGTAGTGGTCGGCGAGCTGCACGCTGCCGTCCTCCACGTTGTGGTGGATCTTGAAGTT
CGCCTTGATGCCGTTCTTCTGCTTGTCGGCGGTGATATAGACCGTGTGGTTCACCAGAATTGGATTTTTG
AACCACTTATCAAACCATTTTTCCGCTTCACCGGAGGTCTGCACCTGAGCGATGGTGTCATCCATCAGCT
TTTTGAACTGCGGATCATCTTTACGCAACATACAACCGTAGGCCTCCTGAGACTGCGGCTTGCCGACGAT
TTCCCAGTCGTCTGGTTTCTTCGCTTTCGCACGTTCACCGGCCAGCAGCGAGTCATCCATCATAAAGGCA
ACGGCACGACCGCTTTCCAGGGTGCGGAAAGAGTCACCGTGATCTTTGGCGCTGATGATGCGCATATTCA
TTTTTTGCTCTTCATTCAGTTTGTTGAGCAAAACTTCAGAGGTAGTGCCGGAAGTGACGACTACGGCTTT
GTCTTTCAGGTTGGCAAAATCTTTGATATCGCCACCCTTTTTGGTCAACAGGCGCGTACCGACCACGAAA
ATAGTGTCAGAGAAAGCCGCCTGTTTTTGGCGTTCGACGTTGTTGGTGGTAGAACCACATTCAAAATCGT
AAGTGCCGTTTTGCAGTAGTGGAATACGGTTTTGTGAAGTAATCGGAATCAGTTTTACCTGCAAGTCCGG
TTTGTTGAGTTTCTTTTTCACTGCTTCAACAATGGCGTTGGAGTATTCCTGCGAGTAACCCACCACTTTG
TGCTGACTGTCGTAATAAGAGAAAGGCACTGAAGAGTCACGGTGACCGACGACAATCACACCGTTTTTGG
CGATTTTGTCCAGCGTGCTGCCTGCGGCGGATCCGTCACCAGTGGAACCTGGAACCCAGAGCAGCAGTAC
CCATAGCAGGAGTGTGTCTGTCTCCATGGTGGCTCTAGAATAACTTCGTATAAAGTATCCTATACGAAGT
TATAGGTACCTGAGCTCAACATCGATAGCACTAGTATAACTTCGTATAATGTATGCTATACGAAGTTATA
CCCAGCTTTCTTGTACAAAGTGGGAATTCCGATAATCAACCTCTGGATTACAAAATTTGTGAAAGATTGA
CTGGTATTCTTAACTATGTTGCTCCTTTTACGCTATGTGGATACGCTGCTTTAATGCCTTTGTATCATGC
TATTGCTTCCCGTATGGCTTTCATTTTCTCCTCCTTGTATAAATCCTGGTTGCTGTCTCTTTATGAGGAG
TTGTGGCCCGTTGTCAGGCAACGTGGCGTGGTGTGCACTGTGTTTGCTGACGCAACCCCCACTGGTTGGG
GCATTGCCACCACCTGTCAGCTCCTTTCCGGGACTTTCGCTTTCCCCCTCCCTATTGCCACGGCGGAACT
CATCGCCGCCTGCCTTGCCCGCTGCTGGACAGGGGCTCGGCTGTTGGGCACTGACAATTCCGTGGTGTTG
TCGGGGAAGCTGACGTCCTTTCCATGGCTGCTCGCCTGTGTTGCCACCTGGATTCTGCGCGGGACGTCCT
TCTGCTACGTCCCTTCGGCCCTCAATCCAGCGGACCTTCCTTCCCGCGGCCTGCTGCCGGCTCTGCGGCC
TCTTCCGCGTCTTCGCCTTCGCCCTCAGACGAGTCGGATCTCCCTTTGGGCCGCCTCCCCGCATCGGGAA
TTCCTAGAGCTCGCTGATCAGCCTCGACTGTGCCTTCTAGTTGCCAGCCATCTGTTGTTTGCCCCTCCCC
CGTGCCTTCCTTGACCCTGGAAGGTGCCACTCCCACTGTCCTTTCCTAATAAAATGAGGAAATTGCATCG
CATTGTCTGAGTAGGTGTCATTCTATTCTGGGGGGTGGGGTGGGGCAGGACAGCAAGGGGGAGGATTGGG
AAGAGAATAGCAGGCATGCTGGGGAGGGCCGCAGGAACCCCTAGTGATGGAGTTGGCCACTCCCTCTCTG
CGCGCTCGCTCGCTCACTGAGGCCGGGCGACCAAAGGTCGCCCGACGCCCGGGCTTTGCCCGGGCGGCCT
CAGTGAGCGAGCGAGCGCGCAGCTGCCTGCAGGGGCGCCTGATGCGGTATTTTCTCCTTACGCATCTGTG
CGGTATTTCACACCGCATA
[95 nt withheld, positions 3940-4034]
T
[46 nt withheld, positions 4036-4081]
C
[141 nt withheld, positions 4083-4223]
CCTTTGACGTTGGAGTCCACGTTCTTT
[37 nt withheld, positions 4251-4287]
ACTCTATCTCGGGCTATTCTTTTGATTTATAAGGGATTTTGCCGATTTCGGTCTATTGGTTAAAAAATGA
GCTGATTTAACAAAAATTTAACGCGAATTTTAACAAAATATTAACGTTTACAATTTTATGGTGCACTCTC
AGTACAATCTGCTCTGATGCCGCATAGTTAAGCCAGCCCCGACACCCGCCAACACCCGCTGACGCGCCCT
GACGGGCTTGTCTGCTCCCGGCATCCGCTTACAGACAAGCTGTGACCGTCTCCGGGAGCTGCATGTGTCA
GAGGTTTTCACCGTCATCACCGAAACGCGCGAGACGAAAGGGCCTCGTGATACGCCTATTTTTATAGGTT
AATGTCATGATAATAATGGTTTCTTAGACGTCAGGTGGCACTTTTCGGGGAAATGTGCGCGGAACCCCTA
TTTGTTTATTTTTCTAAATACATTCAAATATGTATCCGCTCATGAGACAATAACCCTGATAAATGCTTCA
ATAATATTGAAAAAGGAAGAGTATGAGTATTCAACATTTCCGTGTCGCCCTTATTCCCTTTTTTGCGGCA
TTTTGCCTTCCTGTTTTTGCTCACCCAGAAACGCTGGTGAAAGTAAAAGATGCTGAAGATCAGTTGGGTG
CACGAGTGGGTTACATCGAACTGGATCTCAACAGCGGTAAGATCCTTGAGAGTTTTCGCCCCGAAGAACG
TTTTCCAATGATGAGCACTTTTAAAGTTCTGCTATGTGGCGCGGTATTATCCCGTATTGACGCCGGGCAA
GAGCAACTCGGTCGCCGCATACACTATTCTCAGAATGACTTGGTTGAGTACTCACCAGTCACAGAAAAGC
ATCTTACGGATGGCATGACAGTAAGAGAATTATGCAGTGCTGCCATAACCATGAGTGATAACACTGCGGC
CAACTTACTTCTGACAACGATCGGAGGACCGAAGGAGCTAACCGCTTTTTTGCACAACATGGGGGATCAT
GTAACTCGCCTTGATCGTTGGGAACCGGAGCTGAATGAAGCCATACCAAACGACGAGCGTGACACCACGA
TGCCTGTAGCAATGGCAACAACGTTGCGCAAACTATTAACTGGCGAACTACTTACTCTAGCTTCCCGGCA
ACAATTAATAGACTGGATGGAGGCGGATAAAGTTGCAGGACCACTTCTGCGCTCGGCCCTTCCGGCTGGC
TGGTTTATTGCTGATAAATCTGGAGCCGGTGAGCGTGGAAGCCGCGGTATCATTGCAGCACTGGGGCCAG
ATGGTAAGCCCTCCCGTATCGTAGTTATCTACACGACGGGGAGTCAGGCAACTATGGATGAACGAAATAG
ACAGATCGCTGAGATAGGTGCCTCACTGATTAAGCATTGGTAACTGTCAGACCAAGTTTACTCATATATA
CTTTAGATTGATTTAAAACTTCATTTTTAATTTAAAAGGATCTAGGTGAAGATCCTTTTTGATAATCTCA
TGACCAAAATCCCTTAACGTGAGTTTTCGTTCCACTGAGCGTCAGACCCCGTAGAAAAGATCAAAGGATC
TTCTTGAGATCCTTTTTTTCTGCGCGTAATCTGCTGCTTGCAAACAAAAAAACCACCGCTACCAGCGGTG
GTTTGTTTGCCGGATCAAGAGCTACCAACTCTTTTTCCGAAGGTAACTGGCTTCAGCAGAGCGCAGATAC
CAAATACTGTTCTTCTAGTGTAGCCGTAGTTAGGCCACCACTTCAAGAACTCTGTAGCACCGCCTACATA
CCTCGCTCTGCTAATCCTGTTACCAGTGGCTGCTGCCAGTGGCGATAAGTCGTGTCTTACCGGGTTGGAC
TCAAGACGATAGTTACCGGATAAGGCGCAGCGGTCGGGCTGAACGGGGGGTTCGTGCACACAGCCCAGCT
TGGAGCGAACGACCTACACCGAACTGAGATACCTACAGCGTGAGCTATGAGAAAGCGCCACGCTTCCCGA
AGGGAGAAAGGCGGACAGGTATCCGGTAAGCGGCAGGGTCGGAACAGGAGAGCGCACGAGGGAGCTTCCA
GGGGGAAACGCCTGGTATCTTTATAGTCCTGTCGGGTTTCGCCACCTCTGACTTGAGCGTCGATTTTTGT
GATGCTCGTCAGGGGGGCGGAGCCTATGGAAAAACGCCAGCAACGCGGCCTTTTTACGGTTCCTGGCCTT
TTGCTGGCCTTTTGCTCACATGTCCTGCAGGCAG
Features (pLannotate 1.2.2; 25 found; start..end, strand, type, name):
    137..157     +  protein_bind   attB4: mutant version of attB; core recombination site for the Gateway® BP reaction BP Clonase™
    158..605     +  promoter       hSyn promoter: human synapsin I promoter; confers neuron-specific expression (Kügler et al., 2003)
    698..830     +  intron         chimeric intron: chimera between introns from human β-globin and immunoglobulin heavy chain genes
    831..851     +  protein_bind   attB1: mutant version of attB; core recombination site for the Gateway® BP reaction BP Clonase™
    855..888     +  protein_bind   lox2272: Cre-mediated recombination occurs in the 8-bp core sequence (GGATACTT). lox2272 sites are compatible with each other, but incompatible with loxP or loxN sites (Lee and Saito, 1988). Cre recombinase
    921..954     +  protein_bind   loxP: Cre-mediated recombination occurs in the 8-bp core sequence (GCATACAT). Cre recombinase
    970..1089    -  CDS            Rtn4r (fragment): RTN4R_MOUSE - Also known as Ngr1, Nogor. Experimental evidence at protein level: Swiss-Prot protein existence level 1. Receptor for RTN4, OMG and MAG (PubMed:11201742, PubMed:12089450, PubMed:15504325, PubMed:18411262, PubMed:22923615). Functions as receptor for the sialylated gangliosides GT1b and GM1 (PubMed:18411262). Besides, functions as receptor for chondroitin sulfate proteoglycans (PubMed:22406547). Can also bind heparin (PubMed:22406547). Intracellular signaling cascades are triggered via the coreceptor NGFR (By similarity). Signaling mediates activation of Rho and downstream reorgani
   1135..1203    -  CDS            gltI (fragment): GLTI_ECOLI - Also known as ybeJ, yzzK. Experimental evidence at protein level: Swiss-Prot protein existence level 1. Part of the ABC transporter complex GltIJKL involved in glutamate and aspartate uptake. Binds to both glutamate and aspartate. From Escherichia coli (strain K12).
   1216..1932    -  CDS            cEGFP: cEGFP is a basic (constitutively fluorescent) green fluorescent protein published in 2008, derived from Aequorea victoria.
   1948..2688    -  CDS            gltI (fragment): GLTI_ECOLI - Also known as ybeJ, yzzK. Experimental evidence at protein level: Swiss-Prot protein existence level 1. Part of the ABC transporter complex GltIJKL involved in glutamate and aspartate uptake. Binds to both glutamate and aspartate. From Escherichia coli (strain K12).
   2695..2757    -  sig_peptide    Igκ leader: leader sequence from mouse immunoglobulin κ light chain
   2770..2803    -  protein_bind   lox2272: Cre-mediated recombination occurs in the 8-bp core sequence (GGATACTT). lox2272 sites are compatible with each other, but incompatible with loxP or loxN sites (Lee and Saito, 1988). Cre recombinase
   2836..2869    -  protein_bind   loxP: Cre-mediated recombination occurs in the 8-bp core sequence (GCATACAT). Cre recombinase
   2873..2893    -  protein_bind   attB2: mutant version of attB; core recombination site for the Gateway® BP reaction BP Clonase™
   2904..3492    +  misc_feature   WPRE: woodchuck hepatitis virus posttranscriptional regulatory element
   3528..3639    +  polyA_signal   bGH poly(A) signal: bovine growth hormone polyadenylation signal
   3743..3883    +  repeat_region  AAV2 ITR: inverted terminal repeat of adeno-associated virus serotype 2 inverted
   3888..3939    -  misc_feature   bom (fragment): basis of mobility region from pBR322
   3958..4413    +  rep_origin     f1 ori (sequence partly withheld): f1 bacteriophage origin of replication; arrow indicates direction of (+) strand synthesis
   4414..4463    -  misc_feature   bom (fragment): basis of mobility region from pBR322
   4565..4600    -  CDS            rop (fragment): Rop protein, which maintains plasmids at low copy number; rop
   4695..4799    +  promoter       AmpR promoter: bla
   4800..5660    +  CDS            AmpR: β-lactamase; bla; confers resistance to ampicillin, carbenicillin, and related antibiotics
   5831..6419    +  rep_origin     ori: high-copy-number ColE1/pMB1/pBR322/pUC origin of replication
   6481..130     -  repeat_region  AAV2 ITR (across the origin): inverted terminal repeat of adeno-associated virus serotype 2 inverted
