[The description below was written by a language model from this plasmid's Addgene catalogue record and pLannotate feature annotations shown in this document.]
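Description:
pAAV.hSyn.FLEX.iGluSnFR3.v857.IgK-NGR is an adeno-associated virus transfer plasmid for Cre-dependent, neuron-specific expression of a third-generation genetically encoded fluorescent glutamate indicator. It is maintained in bacteria through a high-copy ColE1/pUC-type origin with ampicillin resistance (AmpR, β-lactamase), and also carries an f1 phage origin. Two AAV2 inverted terminal repeats flank the expression cassette and allow it to be packaged into recombinant AAV particles. The catalogue lists a total size of 6,817 bp, whereas the annotated sequencing record is 6,491 nt; the record does not explain this difference.

Between the ITRs, the human synapsin I promoter, followed by a chimeric intron, drives transcription towards a FLEX (double-inverted) switch made of paired lox2272 and loxP sites in opposing orientations. The sensor coding sequence lies on the reverse strand relative to the promoter, so it is silent until Cre recombinase inverts it and then excises one site of each pair, locking the cassette in the sense orientation. The open reading frame begins with a mouse Igκ leader peptide for secretion. It continues with the E. coli glutamate/aspartate-binding protein GltI split around a GFP-derived fluorescent domain, so that glutamate binding modulates fluorescence. It ends with a fragment of the Nogo receptor (Rtn4r/NGR), which serves as the membrane-anchoring domain displaying variant 857 on the cell surface. The catalogue also lists a C-terminal Myc epitope tag, which is not annotated in the feature table. A WPRE and bovine growth hormone polyadenylation signal enhance and terminate expression, and residual Gateway attB sites flank the promoter and insert modules. The construct is intended for imaging synaptic glutamate release in Cre-defined neuronal populations in rodents.
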