Addgene plasmid #196226: pAAV.hSyn.FLEX.iGluSnFR3.v857.IgK-NGR
Purpose: Fluorescent reporter for glutamate, third generation, variant 857 in NGR backbone. iGluSnFR3.v857.NGR
Depositing lab: Kaspar Podgorski. Depositing organization: HHMI, Janelia Research Campus. Publication: Glutamate indicators with improved activation kinetics and localization for imaging synaptic transmission. Aggarwal A, Liu R, Chen Y, Ralowicz AJ, Bergerson SJ, Tomaska F, Mohar B, Hanson TL, Hasseman JP, Reep D, Tsegaye G, Yao P, Ji X, Kloos M, Walpita D, Patel R, Mohr MA, Tillberg PW, Looger LL, Marvin JS, Hoppa MB, Konnerth A, Kleinfeld D, Schreiter ER, Podgorski K. Nat Methods. 2023 May 4. doi: 10.1038/s41592-023-01863-6. PubMed 37142767.
Backbone
  Vector backbone: pAAV hSyn FLEX
  Backbone size w/o insert (bp): 5020
  Total vector size (bp): 6817
  Vector type: Mammalian Expression, Mouse Targeting, AAV, Cre/Lox, Synthetic Biology
Growth in bacteria
  Bacterial resistance: Ampicillin, 100 μg/mL
  Growth temperature: 30°C
  Growth strain: NEB Stable
  Copy number: High Copy
Gene/Insert
  Gene/Insert name: pAAV hSyn FLEX iGluSnFR3 v857.NGR (alt names: iGluSnFR3 v857.NGR; iGluSnFR3 556dot857.NGR; v857.NGR)
  Species: M. musculus (mouse), R. norvegicus (rat), Synthetic
  Insert size (bp): 1797
  Tag / fusion protein: IgK-chain (N terminal on insert); Myc epi tag (C terminal on insert); NGR TM Domain (C terminal on insert)
Terms and licenses: Academic/Nonprofit Terms; Industry Terms: Not Available to Industry
How to cite: pAAV.hSyn.FLEX.iGluSnFR3.v857.IgK-NGR was a gift from Kaspar Podgorski (Addgene plasmid # 196226 ; http://n2t.net/addgene:196226 ; RRID:Addgene_196226)
